Addgene plasmid #36821: TAL2420
Depositing lab: Keith Joung. Depositing organization: Massachusetts General Hospital. Publication: FLASH assembly of TALENs for high-throughput genome editing. Reyon D, Tsai SQ, Khayter C, Foden JA, Sander JD, Joung JK. Nat Biotechnol. 2012 Apr 8. doi: 10.1038/nbt.2170. PubMed 22484455.
Backbone
  Vector backbone: JDS74
  Backbone manufacturer: Joung lab (Addgene Plasmid # 32288)
  Backbone size w/o insert (bp): 6447
  Vector type: Mammalian, T7 for in vitro mRNA synthesis
Growth in bacteria
  Bacterial resistance: Ampicillin, 100 μg/mL
  Growth temperature: 37°C
  Growth strain: XL1 Blue
  Copy number: High Copy
Gene/Insert
  Gene/Insert name: RARA-TALEN_Left (alt name: RARA)
  Species: H. sapiens (human)
  Insert size (bp): 1640
  Entrez Gene: Rara (a.k.a. Nr1b1, RAR, RARalpha1)
  Promoter: CMV
  Tag / fusion protein: 3X Flag (N terminal on backbone); WT FOKI (C terminal on backbone)
  Cloning method: Restriction Enzyme; 5′ cloning site BsmBI (destroyed during cloning); 3′ cloning site BsmBI (destroyed during cloning)
  Sequencing primers: 5′ CMV-F; 3′ BGH-rev
Terms and licenses: Academic/Nonprofit Terms; Industry Terms: Not Available to Industry
Depositor comments: Target binding site: TGGCATGGCCAGCAACAG It is strongly recommended that users perform a diagnostic digest to verify this plasmid prior to use. For example, a double digest of the plasmid with BamHI and KpnI should result in two bands at 2.2kb and 5.9kb.
How to cite: TAL2420 was a gift from Keith Joung (Addgene plasmid # 36821 ; http://n2t.net/addgene:36821 ; RRID:Addgene_36821)
