[The description below was written by a language model from this plasmid's Addgene catalogue record.]
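Description:
TAL2420 is a mammalian expression plasmid encoding the left monomer of a TALEN pair directed against the human RARA gene (retinoic acid receptor alpha). It is built on the JDS74 backbone, a 6.4 kb TALEN expression vector that supplies the flanking parts of the nuclease. A roughly 1.6 kb array of TAL effector repeats, generated by the FLASH assembly method, was inserted between two BsmBI sites, and both sites were destroyed during cloning. In the resulting open reading frame, the custom repeat array that specifies the DNA target is preceded by an N-terminal 3X FLAG tag and followed by a C-terminal wild-type FokI cleavage domain, both contributed by the backbone. The plasmid is maintained at high copy in E. coli under ampicillin selection.

Expression in mammalian cells is driven by the CMV promoter. The vector type also lists a T7 promoter, which allows in vitro synthesis of mRNA encoding the nuclease as an alternative to plasmid delivery. The use of a BGH reverse sequencing primer suggests a BGH polyadenylation region downstream of the coding sequence, though the record does not list it as a feature. Because FokI cuts DNA only as a dimer, this left-hand TALEN is meant to be used with a matching right-hand TALEN that binds the opposite half-site at the RARA locus. Together they produce a targeted double-strand break for genome editing. The FLAG epitope allows detection of the expressed protein. No feature table was supplied, so element positions and any mammalian selection marker are not stated. The record names the human species for the insert, although its linked gene entry uses mouse-style nomenclature.
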