>Addgene plasmid #36821 | TAL2420 | depositor partial sequence | sequence record 46014 | TAL2420 sequence 1640 bps
GAACCTGACCCCAGACCAGGTAGTCGCAATCGCGAACAATAATGGGGGAAAGCAAGCCCTGGAAACCGTG
CAAAGGTTGTTGCCGGTCCTTTGTCAAGACCACGGCCTTACACCGGAGCAAGTCGTGGCCATTGCAAATA
ATAACGGTGGCAAACAGGCTCTTGAGACGGTTCAGAGACTTCTCCCAGTTCTCTGTCAAGCCCACGGGCT
GACTCCCGATCAAGTTGTAGCGATTGCGTCGCATGACGGAGGGAAACAAGCATTGGAGACTGTCCAACGG
CTCCTTCCCGTGTTGTGTCAAGCCCACGGTTTGACGCCTGCACAAGTGGTCGCCATCGCCTCCAATATTG
GCGGTAAGCAGGCGCTGGAAACAGTACAGCGCCTGCTGCCTGTACTGTGCCAGGATCATGGACTGACCCC
AGACCAGGTAGTCGCAATCGCGTCAAACGGAGGGGGAAAGCAAGCCCTGGAAACCGTGCAAAGGTTGTTG
CCGGTCCTTTGTCAAGACCACGGCCTTACACCGGAGCAAGTCGTGGCCATTGCAAATAATAACGGTGGCA
AACAGGCTCTTGAGACGGTTCAGAGACTTCTCCCAGTTCTCTGTCAAGCCCACGGGCTGACTCCCGATCA
AGTTGTAGCGATTGCGAATAACAATGGAGGGAAACAAGCATTGGAGACTGTCCAACGGCTCCTTCCCGTG
TTGTGTCAAGCCCACGGTTTGACGCCTGCACAAGTGGTCGCCATCGCCAGCCATGATGGCGGTAAGCAGG
CGCTGGAAACAGTACAGCGCCTGCTGCCTGTACTGTGCCAGGATCATGGACTGACCCCAGACCAGGTAGT
CGCAATCGCGTCACATGACGGGGGAAAGCAAGCCCTGGAAACCGTGCAAAGGTTGTTGCCGGTCCTTTGT
CAAGACCACGGCCTTACACCGGAGCAAGTCGTGGCCATTGCAAGCAACATCGGTGGCAAACAGGCTCTTG
AGACGGTTCAGAGACTTCTCCCAGTTCTCTGTCAAGCCCACGGGCTGACTCCCGATCAAGTTGTAGCGAT
TGCGAATAACAATGGAGGGAAACAAGCATTGGAGACTGTCCAACGGCTCCTTCCCGTGTTGTGTCAAGCC
CACGGTTTGACGCCTGCACAAGTGGTCGCCATCGCCAGCCATGATGGCGGTAAGCAGGCGCTGGAAACAG
TACAGCGCCTGCTGCCTGTACTGTGCCAGGATCATGGACTGACCCCAGACCAGGTAGTCGCAATCGCGTC
GAACATTGGGGGAAAGCAAGCCCTGGAAACCGTGCAAAGGTTGTTGCCGGTCCTTTGTCAAGACCACGGC
CTTACACCGGAGCAAGTCGTGGCCATTGCAAGCAACATCGGTGGCAAACAGGCTCTTGAGACGGTTCAGA
GACTTCTCCCAGTTCTCTGTCAAGCCCACGGGCTGACTCCCGATCAAGTTGTAGCGATTGCGTCGCATGA
CGGAGGGAAACAAGCATTGGAGACTGTCCAACGGCTCCTTCCCGTGTTGTGTCAAGCCCACGGTTTGACG
CCTGCACAAGTGGTCGCCATCGCCTCCAATATTGGCGGTAAGCAGGCGCTGGAAACAGTACAGCGCCTGC
TGCCTGTACTGTGCCAGGATCATGGACTGA
