>Addgene plasmid #36821 | TAL2420 | addgene partial sequence | sequence record 49450 | JDS-TALEN-F 5'-TAGGGGTCGGTAAACAGTGG-3'
GTGGCGGGTGAGCTTAGGGGGCCTCCGCTCCAGCTCGACACCGGGCAGCTGCTGAAGATCGCGAAGAGAG
GGGGAGTAACAGCGGTAGAGGCAGTGCACGCCTGGCGCAATGCGCTCACCGGGGCCCCCTTGAACCTGAC
CCCAGACCAGGTAGTCGCAATCGCGAACAATAATGGGGGAAAGCAAGCCCTGGAAACCGTGCAAAGGTTG
TTGCCGGTCCTTTGTCAAGACCACGGCCTTACACCGGAGCAAGTCGTGGCCATTGCAAATAATAACGGTG
GCAAACAGGCTCTTGAGACGGTTCAGAGACTTCTCCCAGTTCTCTGTCAAGCCCACGGGCTGACTCCCGA
TCAAGTTGTAGCGATTGCGTCGCATGACGGAGGGAAACAAGCATTGGAGACTGTCCAACGGCTCCTTCCC
GTGTTGTGTCAAGCCCACGGTTTGACGCCTGCACAAGTGGTCGCCATCGCCTCCAATATTGGCGGTAAGC
AGGCGCTGGAAACAGTACAGCGCCTGCTGCCTGTACTGTGCCAGGATCATGGACTGACCCCAGACCAGGT
AGTCGCAATCGCGTCAAACGGAGGGGGAAAGCAAGCCCTGGAAACCGTGCAAAGGTTGTTGCCGGTCCTT
TGTCAAGACCACGGCCTTACACCGGAGCAAGTCGTGGCCATTGCAAATAATAACGGTGGCAAACAGGCTC
TTGAGACGGTTCAGAGACTTCTCCCAGTTCTCTGTCAAGCCCACGGGCTGACTCCCGATCAAGTTGTAGC
GATTGCGAATAACA
